Addgene plasmid #185175: pST_B9VQB0_ARTSF (pBS0327)
Purpose: For the mammalian expression of the brine shrimp protein B9VQB0_ARTSF. This is one of the top performing targets in our apoptosis assay (it protected from apoptosis).
Depositing lab: Pamela Silver. Depositing organization: Harvard Medical School. Publication: Natural and Designed Proteins Inspired by Extremotolerant Organisms Can Form Condensates and Attenuate Apoptosis in Human Cells. Veling MT, Nguyen DT, Thadani NN, Oster ME, Rollins NJ, Brock KP, Bethel NP, Lim S, Baker D, Way JC, Marks DS, Chang RL, Silver PA. ACS Synth Biol. 2022 Mar 18;11(3):1292-1302. doi: 10.1021/acssynbio.1c00572. Epub 2022 Feb 18. PubMed 35176859.
Backbone
  Vector backbone: YK 02
  Vector type: Mammalian Expression
Growth in bacteria
  Bacterial resistance: Ampicillin, 100 μg/mL
  Growth temperature: 37°C
  Growth strain: DH5alpha
  Copy number: High Copy
Gene/Insert
  Gene/Insert name: B9VQB0_ARTSF
  Species: A. franciscana
  Insert size (bp): 960
  Cloning method: Gibson Cloning
Terms and licenses: Academic/Nonprofit Terms; Industry Terms: Not Available to Industry
Depositor comments: This is one of the top performing targets in our apoptosis assay (it protected from apoptosis). See supplemental table 2 in our paper to see its performance in our assay. The negative control for this assay is pSecTag2 B which can be obtained from Thermo here https://www.thermofisher.com/order/catalog/product/V90020
How to cite: pST_B9VQB0_ARTSF (pBS0327) was a gift from Pamela Silver (Addgene plasmid # 185175 ; http://n2t.net/addgene:185175 ; RRID:Addgene_185175)
