[The description below was written by a language model from this plasmid's Addgene catalogue record and pLannotate feature annotations shown in this document.]
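Description:
pST_B9VQB0_ARTSF (pBS0327) is a 5,870-nt mammalian expression plasmid carrying the brine shrimp (Artemia franciscana) protein B9VQB0_ARTSF, a 960-bp insert introduced by Gibson cloning into a backbone recorded as YK 02. It is maintained in E. coli as a high-copy plasmid through a ColE1/pUC-type origin and selected with ampicillin via the β-lactamase gene and its native promoter. An f1 origin is also present, along with residual lac promoter/operator, lacI and bom fragments that are backbone remnants rather than functional parts of the payload.

Expression in mammalian cells is driven by the human cytomegalovirus immediate-early enhancer and promoter, followed by a T7 promoter that could serve for in vitro transcription or as a sequencing primer site. The annotation tool did not label the insert itself, but the unannotated stretch between the T7 promoter and a partial FLAG epitope match is where the coding sequence lies. The position of the FLAG match suggests a C-terminal tag for detection, although the catalogue entry does not list one. Transcripts are terminated by the bovine growth hormone polyadenylation signal. A second cassette places the Sh ble gene under tandem SV40 early and EM7 promoters with an SV40 poly(A) signal, which provides Zeocin/bleomycin resistance in both mammalian cells and bacteria and would allow selection of stable lines. The short HIV-1 LTR and extra SV40 promoter fragments are probably incidental matches.

The construct comes from a study of proteins from extremotolerant organisms expressed in human cells. The depositor notes it as one of the top performers in their apoptosis assay, where it protected cells from apoptosis, with pSecTag2 B used as the negative control.
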