Features (pLannotate 1.2.2; 21 found; start..end, strand, type, name):
     38..90      -  misc_feature   bom (fragment): basis of mobility region from pBR322
    245..624     +  enhancer       CMV enhancer: human cytomegalovirus immediate early enhancer
    625..828     +  promoter       CMV promoter: human cytomegalovirus (CMV) immediate early promoter
    824..857     +  LTR            5' LTR (truncated) (fragment): truncated 5' long terminal repeat (LTR) from HIV-1
    873..891     +  promoter       T7 promoter: promoter for bacteriophage T7 RNA polymerase
   1851..1871    +  CDS            FLAG (fragment): FLAG® epitope tag, followed by an enterokinase cleavage site
   1894..2118    +  polyA_signal   bGH poly(A) signal: bovine growth hormone polyadenylation signal
   2122..2143    +  promoter       SV40 promoter (fragment): SV40 enhancer and early promoter
   2164..2592    +  rep_origin     f1 ori (sequence partly withheld): f1 bacteriophage origin of replication; arrow indicates direction of (+) strand synthesis
   2606..2935    +  promoter       SV40 promoter: SV40 enhancer and early promoter
   2983..3030    +  promoter       EM7 promoter: synthetic bacterial promoter&nbsp
   3049..3423    +  CDS            BleoR: antibiotic-binding protein; Sh ble from Streptoalloteichus hindustanus; confers resistance to bleomycin, phleomycin, and Zeocin™
   3433..3558    +  CDS            ble (fragment): BLE_KLEPN - Experimental evidence at protein level: Swiss-Prot protein existence level 1. Binding protein with a strong affinity to the bleomycin family of antibiotics. Binds to CL990; an antimitotic-antibiotic compound. From Klebsiella pneumoniae.
   3553..3674    +  polyA_signal   SV40 poly(A) signal: SV40 polyadenylation signal
   3747..3763    -  protein_bind   lac operator: The lac repressor binds to the lac operator to inhibit transcription in E. coli. This inhibition can be relieved by adding lactose or isopropyl-β-D-thiogalactopyranoside (IPTG). lac repressor encoded by lacI
   3771..3801    -  promoter       lac promoter: promoter for the E. coli lac operon
   3816..3837    -  protein_bind   CAP binding site: CAP binding activates transcription in the presence of cAMP. E. coli catabolite activator protein
   3850..3942    -  CDS            lacI (fragment): lac repressor; lacI; The lac repressor binds to the lac operator to inhibit transcription in E. coli. This inhibition can be relieved by adding lactose or isopropyl-β-D-thiogalactopyranoside (IPTG).
   4125..4713    -  rep_origin     ori: high-copy-number ColE1/pMB1/pBR322/pUC origin of replication
   4884..5744    -  CDS            AmpR: β-lactamase; bla; confers resistance to ampicillin, carbenicillin, and related antibiotics
   5745..5849    -  promoter       AmpR promoter: bla
>Addgene plasmid #185175 | pST_B9VQB0_ARTSF (pBS0327) | addgene full sequence | sequence record 366753 | Addgene NGS Result
ACCTGACGTCGACGGATCGGGAGATCTCCCGATCCCCTATGGTGCACTCTCAGTACAATCTGCTCTGATG
CCGCATAGTTAAGCCAGTATCTGCTCCCTGCTTGTGTGTTGGAGGTCGCTGAGTAGTGCGCGAGCAAAAT
TTAAGCTACAACAAGGCAAGGCTTGACCGACAATTGCATGAAGAATCTGCTTAGGGTTAGGCGTTTTGCG
CTGCTTCGCGATGTACGGGCCAGATATACGCGTTGACATTGATTATTGACTAGTTATTAATAGTAATCAA
TTACGGGGTCATTAGTTCATAGCCCATATATGGAGTTCCGCGTTACATAACTTACGGTAAATGGCCCGCC
TGGCTGACCGCCCAACGACCCCCGCCCATTGACGTCAATAATGACGTATGTTCCCATAGTAACGCCAATA
GGGACTTTCCATTGACGTCAATGGGTGGAGTATTTACGGTAAACTGCCCACTTGGCAGTACATCAAGTGT
ATCATATGCCAAGTACGCCCCCTATTGACGTCAATGACGGTAAATGGCCCGCCTGGCATTATGCCCAGTA
CATGACCTTATGGGACTTTCCTACTTGGCAGTACATCTACGTATTAGTCATCGCTATTACCATGGTGATG
CGGTTTTGGCAGTACATCAATGGGCGTGGATAGCGGTTTGACTCACGGGGATTTCCAAGTCTCCACCCCA
TTGACGTCAATGGGAGTTTGTTTTGGCACCAAAATCAACGGGACTTTCCAAAATGTCGTAACAACTCCGC
CCCATTGACGCAAATGGGCGGTAGGCGTGTACGGTGGGAGGTCTATATAAGCAGAGCTCTCTGGCTAACT
AGAGAACCCACTGCTTACTGGCTTATCGAAATTAATACGACTCACTATAGGGAGACCCAAGCTGGCTAGC
CACCATGCTGAGCAAGCGGCTGATTAAGTCTCTGAGCTGCGTCAGCCGCACCGAGCTGAGAGCTTTCAGC
GGAACCACATCTTGCTGCCTGCAGCAGAAAGACCTGGATAAGAACAAGGGAGATACTCCTCCTCCTTCCC
GGGAGCACGAGGAGCAGGAGGGCGTGTTTAAGCGCGCTATGGAGAAAGCCAAGGGAGAATACGACCCCGA
GTACCCACTGTCTTCTAGCATGAAAGCAACCAAGGACGTGGCTAAAGACGTGGCTGAGGGCGCTAAGGAG
AAAGTCAAGTCCGCCTACGAGTCCATCAAGGAGTCCGTGAGCAGCACTTCTAGCGAAGCCCAGAACAGGG
GCGAGTCTATGTATGGCAAGACCAAAGAGACTGTGAGCGACACCGCCAACAAGGCCAAAGAGAAAGCGGA
GTCAATGTATGACACCGCAAAGGAGACCGCCAAAAGCGGCGCCGACAAGCTGTCTTGGGAGGACACCAAA
GAGACATACAAGGAGAAGGCCGGCGAGATTAAGGAAAGAATCCAGGACACCGCCGAGTCTATGAAGGAGC
GCATGGGCGAGACAGGCCATAACATGAAGGAGAAGATGCAGCACACCGGCCAGTCTATGAAGGAGGGTAT
GAAAGAGTCTTGGGAGTCCCTCAAGGACACAGCCAAGCAGACCAAGGAGGGGGCACACGACCAGTGGAAC
ACCGCCAAAGACAAGACCAAGGAGGTGAAGGACGCCGCCTCCGAGAAGATGAGCAACTCAGTCGACAAGA
CCCTGAAGCGGGGCGAGAAGGTGTCTGAGAGAGTCACTGAGATGTACAGCGGGACCAAGGGAGATTCCAA
GGGCGGCAGCGGCTTCAACCAGATCACTCCCGAGCAGACCGAGAATATGAAGGGCCAGCAGAGCGCCTCT
GGGGCTCACGAGCGGTGAGGATCTGGGGACTACAAGGACGACGACGACAAGTGAACCCGCTGATCAGCCT
CGACTGTGCCTTCTAGTTGCCAGCCATCTGTTGTTTGCCCCTCCCCCGTGCCTTCCTTGACCCTGGAAGG
TGCCACTCCCACTGTCCTTTCCTAATAAAATGAGGAAATTGCATCGCATTGTCTGAGTAGGTGTCATTCT
ATTCTGGGGGGTGGGGTGGGGCAGGACAGCAAGGGGGAGGATTGGGAAGACAATAGCAGGCATGCTGGGG
ATGCGGTGGGCTCTATGGCTTCTGAGGCGGAAAGAACCAGCTGGGGCTCTAGGGGGTATCCCC
[124 nt withheld, positions 2164-2287]
C
[91 nt withheld, positions 2289-2379]
A
[49 nt withheld, positions 2381-2429]
CCTTTGACGTTGGAGTCCACGTTCTTT
[37 nt withheld, positions 2457-2493]
ACCCTATCTCGGTCTATTCTTTTGATTTATAAGGGATTTTGCCGATTTCGGCCTATTGGTTAAAAAATGA
GCTGATTTAACAAAAATTTAACGCGAATTAATTCTGTGGAATGTGTGTCAGTTAGGGTGTGGAAAGTCCC
CAGGCTCCCCAGCAGGCAGAAGTATGCAAAGCATGCATCTCAATTAGTCAGCAACCAGGTGTGGAAAGTC
CCCAGGCTCCCCAGCAGGCAGAAGTATGCAAAGCATGCATCTCAATTAGTCAGCAACCATAGTCCCGCCC
CTAACTCCGCCCATCCCGCCCCTAACTCCGCCCAGTTCCGCCCATTCTCCGCCCCATGGCTGACTAATTT
TTTTTATTTATGCAGAGGCCGAGGCCGCCTCTGCCTCTGAGCTATTCCAGAAGTAGTGAGGAGGCTTTTT
TGGAGGCCTAGGCTTTTGCAAAAAGCTCCCGGGAGCTTGTATATCCATTTTCGGATCTGATCAGCACGTG
TTGACAATTAATCATCGGCATAGTATATCGGCATAGTATAATACGACAAGGTGAGGAACTAAACCATGGC
CAAGTTGACCAGTGCCGTTCCGGTGCTCACCGCGCGCGACGTCGCCGGAGCGGTCGAGTTCTGGACCGAC
CGGCTCGGGTTCTCCCGGGACTTCGTGGAGGACGACTTCGCCGGTGTGGTCCGGGACGACGTGACCCTGT
TCATCAGCGCGGTCCAGGACCAGGTGGTGCCGGACAACACCCTGGCCTGGGTGTGGGTGCGCGGCCTGGA
CGAGCTGTACGCCGAGTGGTCGGAGGTCGTGTCCACGAACTTCCGGGACGCCTCCGGGCCGGCCATGACC
GAGATCGGCGAGCAGCCGTGGGGGCGGGAGTTCGCCCTGCGCGACCCGGCCGGCAACTGCGTGCACTTCG
TGGCCGAGGAGCAGGACTGACACGTGCTACGAGATTTCGATTCCACCGCCGCCTTCTATGAAAGGTTGGG
CTTCGGAATCGTTTTCCGGGACGCCGGCTGGATGATCCTCCAGCGCGGGGATCTCATGCTGGAGTTCTTC
GCCCACCCCAACTTGTTTATTGCAGCTTATAATGGTTACAAATAAAGCAATAGCATCACAAATTTCACAA
ATAAAGCATTTTTTTCACTGCATTCTAGTTGTGGTTTGTCCAAACTCATCAATGTATCTTATCATGTCTG
TATACCGTCGACCTCTAGCTAGAGCTTGGCGTAATCATGGTCATAGCTGTTTCCTGTGTGAAATTGTTAT
CCGCTCACAATTCCACACAACATACGAGCCGGAAGCATAAAGTGTAAAGCCTGGGGTGCCTAATGAGTGA
GCTAACTTACATTAATTGCGTTGCGCTCACTGCCCGCTTTCCAGTCGGGAAACCTGTCGTGCCAGCTGCA
TTAATGAATCGGCCAACGCGCGGGGAGAGGCGGTTTGCGTATTGGGCGCTCTTCCGCTTCCTCGCTCACT
GACTCGCTGCGCTCGGTCGTTCGGCTGCGGCGAGCGGTATCAGCTCACTCAAAGGCGGTAATACGGTTAT
CCACAGAATCAGGGGATAACGCAGGAAAGAACATGTGAGCAAAAGGCCAGCAAAAGGCCAGGAACCGTAA
AAAGGCCGCGTTGCTGGCGTTTTTCCATAGGCTCCGCCCCCCTGACGAGCATCACAAAAATCGACGCTCA
AGTCAGAGGTGGCGAAACCCGACAGGACTATAAAGATACCAGGCGTTTCCCCCTGGAAGCTCCCTCGTGC
GCTCTCCTGTTCCGACCCTGCCGCTTACCGGATACCTGTCCGCCTTTCTCCCTTCGGGAAGCGTGGCGCT
TTCTCATAGCTCACGCTGTAGGTATCTCAGTTCGGTGTAGGTCGTTCGCTCCAAGCTGGGCTGTGTGCAC
GAACCCCCCGTTCAGCCCGACCGCTGCGCCTTATCCGGTAACTATCGTCTTGAGTCCAACCCGGTAAGAC
ACGACTTATCGCCACTGGCAGCAGCCACTGGTAACAGGATTAGCAGAGCGAGGTATGTAGGCGGTGCTAC
AGAGTTCTTGAAGTGGTGGCCTAACTACGGCTACACTAGAAGAACAGTATTTGGTATCTGCGCTCTGCTG
AAGCCAGTTACCTTCGGAAAAAGAGTTGGTAGCTCTTGATCCGGCAAACAAACCACCGCTGGTAGCGGTG
GTTTTTTTGTTTGCAAGCAGCAGATTACGCGCAGAAAAAAAGGATCTCAAGAAGATCCTTTGATCTTTTC
TACGGGGTCTGACGCTCAGTGGAACGAAAACTCACGTTAAGGGATTTTGGTCATGAGATTATCAAAAAGG
ATCTTCACCTAGATCCTTTTAAATTAAAAATGAAGTTTTAAATCAATCTAAAGTATATATGAGTAAACTT
GGTCTGACAGTTACCAATGCTTAATCAGTGAGGCACCTATCTCAGCGATCTGTCTATTTCGTTCATCCAT
AGTTGCCTGACTCCCCGTCGTGTAGATAACTACGATACGGGAGGGCTTACCATCTGGCCCCAGTGCTGCA
ATGATACCGCGAGACCCACGCTCACCGGCTCCAGATTTATCAGCAATAAACCAGCCAGCCGGAAGGGCCG
AGCGCAGAAGTGGTCCTGCAACTTTATCCGCCTCCATCCAGTCTATTAATTGTTGCCGGGAAGCTAGAGT
AAGTAGTTCGCCAGTTAATAGTTTGCGCAACGTTGTTGCCATTGCTACAGGCATCGTGGTGTCACGCTCG
TCGTTTGGTATGGCTTCATTCAGCTCCGGTTCCCAACGATCAAGGCGAGTTACATGATCCCCCATGTTGT
GCAAAAAAGCGGTTAGCTCCTTCGGTCCTCCGATCGTTGTCAGAAGTAAGTTGGCCGCAGTGTTATCACT
CATGGTTATGGCAGCACTGCATAATTCTCTTACTGTCATGCCATCCGTAAGATGCTTTTCTGTGACTGGT
GAGTACTCAACCAAGTCATTCTGAGAATAGTGTATGCGGCGACCGAGTTGCTCTTGCCCGGCGTCAATAC
GGGATAATACCGCGCCACATAGCAGAACTTTAAAAGTGCTCATCATTGGAAAACGTTCTTCGGGGCGAAA
ACTCTCAAGGATCTTACCGCTGTTGAGATCCAGTTCGATGTAACCCACTCGTGCACCCAACTGATCTTCA
GCATCTTTTACTTTCACCAGCGTTTCTGGGTGAGCAAAAACAGGAAGGCAAAATGCCGCAAAAAAGGGAA
TAAGGGCGACACGGAAATGTTGAATACTCATACTCTTCCTTTTTCAATATTATTGAAGCATTTATCAGGG
TTATTGTCTCATGAGCGGATACATATTTGAATGTATTTAGAAAAATAAACAAATAGGGGTTCCGCGCACA
TTTCCCCGAAAAGTGCC
